>Addgene plasmid #103115 | pUC19-I0ZZR5 | addgene full sequence | sequence record 201877 | Addgene NGS Result
AAGCCCGTCAGGGCGCGTCAGCGGGTGTTGGCGGGTGTCGGGGCTGGCTTAACTATGCGGCATCAGAGCA
GATTGTACTGAGAGTGCACCATATGCGGTGTGAAATACCGCACAGATGCGTAAGGAGAAAATACCGCATC
AGGCGCCATTCGCCATTCAGGCTGCGCAACTGTTGGGAAGGGCGATCGGTGCGGGCCTCTTCGCTATTAC
GCCAGCTGGCGAAAGGGGGATGTGCTGCAAGGCGATTAAGTTGGGTAACGCCAGGGTTTTCCCAGTCACG
ACGTTGTAAAACGACGGCCAGTGTGCTGTCTCATCATTTTGGCAAAGAATTCGCGGCCGCCACCATGGAA
AAGAAAAGAAAAGTGACGTTGGGATTCGACCTGGGCATAGCATCTGTGGGATGGGCCATTGTGGATTCTG
AAACCAACCAGGTTTACAAACTGGGTTCCAGACTGTTCGACGCCCCCGATACCAATCTGGAGAGGCGGAC
CCAGAGGGGCACCCGCAGGCTGCTCCGAAGGAGGAAATACAGAAATCAGAAGTTCTATAATTTGGTCAAA
AGGACGGAGGTCTTCGGATTGTCATCCCGGGAGGCCATTGAGAACCGGTTTAGAGAGTTGTCTATAAAGT
ATCCTAATATCATAGAGCTGAAAACGAAGGCCCTCTCCCAGGAGGTGTGTCCTGACGAAATTGCATGGAT
CCTTCACGATTATCTGAAAAATCGCGGGTACTTCTACGACGAGAAGGAGACTAAGGAAGACTTCGATCAG
CAGACCGTGGAGAGCATGCCATCTTACAAGCTGAATGAGTTTTACAAGAAGTACGGCTACTTTAAAGGCG
CCCTGTCCCAACCCACCGAGTCCGAAATGAAAGATAACAAGGACCTGAAAGAAGCATTTTTCTTCGACTT
CAGTAACAAAGAGTGGCTCAAAGAAATCAACTATTTCTTCAACGTCCAGAAAAACATCCTGAGCGAGACA
TTTATCGAGGAGTTTAAGAAAATATTTTCCTTTACTCGGGATATCTCAAAGGGCCCTGGGAGCGACAACA
TGCCCTCTCCCTACGGAATTTTCGGCGAATTCGGAGATAATGGTCAAGGAGGGCGGTATGAGCATATCTG
GGACAAGAACATCGGCAAATGCTCCATTTTCACCAATGAACAGAGAGCCCCAAAGTATCTGCCCTCCGCA
CTCATTTTCAACTTTCTGAATGAGCTGGCCAATATCCGCCTGTACTCCACTGACAAGAAGAATATCCAGC
CATTGTGGAAGCTGTCCTCAGTAGACAAGTTGAATATTCTTCTCAATTTGTTTAACCTGCCTATTAGTGA
GAAGAAAAAGAAACTTACCTCTACAAATATTAATGACATAGTGAAGAAAGAATCTATTAAATCTATTATG
ATCTCCGTAGAGGACATCGATATGATTAAGGACGAATGGGCTGGGAAGGAACCCAATGTGTACGGAGTGG
GTCTGTCTGGATTGAACATCGAAGAGTCCGCCAAGGAAAACAAGTTCAAGTTCCAGGATCTTAAGATTCT
GAATGTTTTGATCAATCTGCTGGACAACGTGGGGATCAAGTTCGAATTTAAAGACAGAAACGATATTATC
AAGAATCTGGAGCTGCTCGATAATCTGTACCTCTTCCTGATCTACCAAAAGGAATCTAACAACAAAGACT
CATCTATTGATCTCTTTATTGCTAAAAACGAATCTCTTAACATCGAGAACCTGAAACTGAAACTGAAGGA
GTTCTTGCTGGGTGCTGGGAACGAGTTCGAAAATCATAATTCCAAGACACACAGTTTGAGTAAAAAAGCT
ATCGACGAGATCTTGCCAAAACTACTCGACAACAATGAGGGGTGGAACCTGGAAGCTATCAAGAATTACG
ATGAGGAAATCAAATCACAGATAGAGGACAATTCTTCTCTGATGGCCAAGCAGGATAAAAAGTATCTCAA
CGACAATTTTTTGAAAGATGCTATCCTGCCCCCAAATGTAAAGGTAACTTTTCAGCAGGCCATCCTCATC
TTCAATAAAATCATACAGAAGTTTTCTAAAGACTTCGAGATTGATAAAGTGGTGATAGAGCTTGCTCGGG
AGATGACCCAGGACCAGGAAAACGATGCGCTTAAAGGCATAGCCAAGGCGCAGAAATCCAAAAAGAGCCT
GGTGGAGGAGCGGCTGGAGGCAAACAACATTGACAAATCAGTCTTCAACGACAAGTATGAGAAGCTCATC
TACAAGATCTTTCTTTGGATTAGCCAGGATTTCAAAGACCCATATACAGGCGCTCAGATATCTGTGAACG
AGATTGTCAACAACAAGGTGGAGATTGATCACATCATCCCATATTCTTTGTGCTTCGACGACTCTAGTGC
AAATAAGGTACTCGTCCATAAGCAGTCCAACCAGGAGAAATCTAATTCTCTCCCTTATGAATACATAAAG
CAAGGACATAGTGGCTGGAACTGGGATGAGTTCACTAAGTACGTAAAGCGGGTTTTTGTTAACAACGTGG
ACAGTATTCTTAGTAAAAAAGAGAGGTTGAAAAAATCCGAGAATCTGCTGACTGCGTCCTACGACGGGTA
TGACAAGCTGGGCTTCCTCGCACGCAACTTGAACGACACACGCTACGCAACGATTTTGTTTCGAGATCAG
CTGAACAACTACGCCGAGCACCATTTGATTGACAACAAGAAGATGTTCAAAGTGATCGCAATGAATGGGG
CTGTGACAAGTTTCATACGAAAGAATATGTCATACGACAACAAACTGCGCCTGAAGGACAGGTCCGACTT
CAGCCACCACGCTTACGACGCCGCAATCATTGCACTCTTTAGTAATAAGACCAAGACACTGTACAACCTG
ATTGATCCCTCCCTGAATGGTATCATATCCAAAAGGAGCGAAGGATACTGGGTCATTGAAGACCGGTACA
CCGGGGAAATTAAAGAACTGAAAAAGGAAGACTGGACTAGCATCAAAAATAACGTCCAGGCCAGGAAGAT
CGCAAAGGAGATCGAAGAGTACCTTATTGACCTGGACGACGAAGTGTTCTTTTCTAGAAAAACAAAAAGG
AAGACCAATCGACAGCTGTATAACGAGACAATTTACGGAATCGCAACCAAGACCGACGAAGACGGTATTA
CAAACTATTACAAAAAGGAGAAATTCTCCATTCTGGATGACAAAGATATCTATCTTAGACTCCTCCGCGA
AAGGGAGAAATTTGTGATAAATCAAAGCAACCCCGAAGTGATCGACCAGATAATTGAAATCATTGAGAGC
TACGGCAAGGAGAATAACATCCCCAGTAGGGATGAGGCCATCAACATTAAGTATACCAAAAACAAGATAA
ACTACAACCTGTATCTGAAACAATACATGCGATCTCTCACCAAGTCTCTGGACCAGTTCAGTGAGGAGTT
TATCAACCAGATGATCGCTAACAAGACATTTGTTCTCTACAACCCTACAAAGAACACTACAAGAAAGATA
AAGTTCCTGAGATTGGTGAATGACGTGAAGATCAATGACATTAGGAAGAACCAAGTAATTAACAAGTTTA
ATGGCAAGAATAATGAACCAAAAGCCTTTTATGAAAATATCAACTCTCTTGGCGCAATCGTCTTTAAAAA
TTCTGCGAATAATTTTAAGACGCTCTCTATCAATACACAGATAGCTATCTTTGGAGACAAGAATTGGGAC
ATAGAGGATTTCAAGACATATAATATGGAGAAGATCGAAAAGTATAAGGAGATATATGGCATCGATAAAA
CGTACAACTTCCACAGTTTCATTTTTCCCGGGACCATTCTGTTGGATAAACAAAATAAAGAATTTTATTA
TATATCATCCATTCAGACCGTGCGAGACATTATTGAGATCAAGTTTCTCAACAAGATTGAGTTTAAAGAT
GAGAACAAGAATCAGGATACATCCAAAACCCCAAAGAGATTGATGTTTGGTATCAAATCTATTATGAACA
ACTATGAGCAAGTTGACATCAGCCCGTTCGGCATTAATAAGAAAATTTTTGAAAGCAGGGCTGACCCCAA
GAAGAAGAGGAAGGTGAGGTCCATGGTCATAGCTGTTTCCTGTGTGAAATTGTTATCCGCTCACAATTCC
ACACAACATACGAGCCGGAAGCATAAAGTGTAAAGCCTGGGGTGCCTAATGAGTGAGCTAACTCACATTA
ATTGCGTTGCGCTCACTGCCCGCTTTCCAGTCGGGAAACCTGTCGTGCCAGCTGCATTAATGAATCGGCC
AACGCGCGGGGAGAGGCGGTTTGCGTATTGGGCGCTCTTCCGCTTCCTCGCTCACTGACTCGCTGCGCTC
GGTCGTTCGGCTGCGTCTTCCGCTTCCTCGCTCACTGACTCGCTGCGCTCGGTCGTTCGGCTGCGGCGAG
CGGTATCAGCTCACTCAAAGGCGGTAATACGGTTATCCACAGAATCAGGGGATAACGCAGGAAAGAACAT
GTGAGCAAAAGGCCAGCAAAAGGCCAGGAACCGTAAAAAGGCCGCGTTGCTGGCGTTTTTCCATAGGCTC
CGCCCCCCTGACGAGCATCACAAAAATCGACGCTCAAGTCAGAGGTGGCGAAACCCGACAGGACTATAAA
GATACCAGGCGTTTCCCCCTGGAAGCTCCCTCGTGCGCTCTCCTGTTCCGACCCTGCCGCTTACCGGATA
CCTGTCCGCCTTTCTCCCTTCGGGAAGCGTGGCGCTTTCTCATAGCTCACGCTGTAGGTATCTCAGTTCG
GTGTAGGTCGTTCGCTCCAAGCTGGGCTGTGTGCACGAACCCCCCGTTCAGCCCGACCGCTGCGCCTTAT
CCGGTAACTATCGTCTTGAGTCCAACCCGGTAAGACACGACTTATCGCCACTGGCAGCAGCCACTGGTAA
CAGGATTAGCAGAGCGAGGTATGTAGGCGGTGCTACAGAGTTCTTGAAGTGGTGGCCTAACTACGGCTAC
ACTAGAAGAACAGTATTTGGTATCTGCGCTCTGCTGAAGCCAGTTACCTTCGGAAAAAGAGTTGGTAGCT
CTTGATCCGGCAAACAAACCACCGCTGGTAGCGGTGGTTTTTTTGTTTGCAAGCAGCAGATTACGCGCAG
AAAAAAAGGATCTCAAGAAGATCCTTTGATCTTTTCTACGGGGTCTGACGCTCAGTGGAACGAAAACTCA
CGTTAAGGGATTTTGGTCATGAGATTATCAAAAAGGATCTTCACCTAGATCCTTTTAAATTAAAAATGAA
GTTTTAAATCAATCTAAAGTATATATGAGTAAACTTGGTCTGACAGTTACCAATGCTTAATCAGTGAGGC
ACCTATCTCAGCGATCTGTCTATTTCGTTCATCCATAGTTGCCTGACTCCCCGTCGTGTAGATAACTACG
ATACGGGAGGGCTTACCATCTGGCCCCAGTGCTGCAATGATACCGCGAGACCCACGCTCACCGGCTCCAG
ATTTATCAGCAATAAACCAGCCAGCCGGAAGGGCCGAGCGCAGAAGTGGTCCTGCAACTTTATCCGCCTC
CATCCAGTCTATTAATTGTTGCCGGGAAGCTAGAGTAAGTAGTTCGCCAGTTAATAGTTTGCGCAACGTT
GTTGCCATTGCTACAGGCATCGTGGTGTCACGCTCGTCGTTTGGTATGGCTTCATTCAGCTCCGGTTCCC
AACGATCAAGGCGAGTTACATGATCCCCCATGTTGTGCAAAAAAGCGGTTAGCTCCTTCGGTCCTCCGAT
CGTTGTCAGAAGTAAGTTGGCCGCAGTGTTATCACTCATGGTTATGGCAGCACTGCATAATTCTCTTACT
GTCATGCCATCCGTAAGATGCTTTTCTGTGACTGGTGAGTACTCAACCAAGTCATTCTGAGAATAGTGTA
TGCGGCGACCGAGTTGCTCTTGCCCGGCGTCAATACGGGATAATACCGCGCCACATAGCAGAACTTTAAA
AGTGCTCATCATTGGAAAACGTTCTTCGGGGCGAAAACTCTCAAGGATCTTACCGCTGTTGAGATCCAGT
TCGATGTAACCCACTCGTGCACCCAACTGATCTTCAGCATCTTTTACTTTCACCAGCGTTTCTGGGTGAG
CAAAAACAGGAAGGCAAAATGCCGCAAAAAAGGGAATAAGGGCGACACGGAAATGTTGAATACTCATACT
CTTCCTTTTTCAATATTATTGAAGCATTTATCAGGGTTATTGTCTCATGAGCGGATACATATTTGAATGT
ATTTAGAAAAATAAACAAATAGGGGTTCCGCGCACATTTCCCCGAAAAGTGCCACCTGACGTCTAAGAAA
CCATTATTATCATGACATTAACCTATAAAAATAGGCGTATCACGAGGCCCTTTCGTCTCGCGCGTTTCGG
TGATGACGGTGAAAACCTCTGACACATGCAGCTCCCGGAGACGGTCACAGCTTGTCTGTAAGCGGATGCC
GGGAGCAGAC
Features (pLannotate 1.2.2; 11 found; start..end, strand, type, name):
     44..143     +  misc_feature   bom (fragment): basis of mobility region from pBR322
    149..303     -  CDS            lacZα (fragment): LacZα fragment of β-galactosidase; lacZ fragment
   4110..4126    -  protein_bind   lac operator: The lac repressor binds to the lac operator to inhibit transcription in E. coli. This inhibition can be relieved by adding lactose or isopropyl-β-D-thiogalactopyranoside (IPTG). lac repressor encoded by lacI
   4134..4164    -  promoter       lac promoter: promoter for the E. coli lac operon
   4179..4200    -  protein_bind   CAP binding site: CAP binding activates transcription in the presence of cAMP. E. coli catabolite activator protein
   4213..4305    -  CDS            lacI (fragment): lac repressor; lacI; The lac repressor binds to the lac operator to inhibit transcription in E. coli. This inhibition can be relieved by adding lactose or isopropyl-β-D-thiogalactopyranoside (IPTG).
   4307..4355    -  rep_origin     RSF ori (fragment): Plasmids containing the RSF 1030 origin of replication can be propagated in E. coli cells that contain additional plasmids with compatible origins.
   4538..5126    -  rep_origin     ori: high-copy-number ColE1/pMB1/pBR322/pUC origin of replication
   5297..6157    -  CDS            AmpR: β-lactamase; bla; confers resistance to ampicillin, carbenicillin, and related antibiotics
   6158..6262    -  promoter       AmpR promoter: bla
   6357..6392    +  CDS            rop (fragment): Rop protein, which maintains plasmids at low copy number; rop
