[The description below was written by a language model from this plasmid's Addgene catalogue record and pLannotate feature annotations shown in this document.]
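Description:
pUC19-I0ZZR5 is a bacterial cloning plasmid that stores a synthetic Cas9 gene as a template rather than as an expression-ready cassette. The backbone is pUC19, a small high-copy E. coli vector. The feature table shows its usual maintenance elements: the ColE1/pMB1-type pUC origin of replication and the AmpR β-lactamase gene with its own promoter, which gives ampicillin selection. Short annotated fragments of bom, rop, lacI and an RSF origin appear to be partial sequence matches in backbone regions, not functional modules.

The insert is a roughly 3.7 kb coding sequence for the Cas9 orthologue designated I0ZZR5, from Mycoplasma canis PG 14. It was recoded for human codon usage and introduced by Gibson assembly. The annotation tool did not label the Cas9 gene itself. However, in the 6,450 nt sequenced record there is a large unannotated stretch between the remaining lacZα fragment and the lac operator, lac promoter and CAP binding site. Its position and length fit an insert placed in the pUC19 polylinker, interrupting lacZα.

The record lists no mammalian promoter, nuclear localisation signal, epitope tag, polyadenylation signal or guide RNA scaffold. The only upstream regulatory element evident is the bacterial lac promoter, so the plasmid is not suited as it stands to expression in human cells.

Its stated purpose is to serve as a sequence-verified, human codon-optimised Cas9 gene template. The open reading frame can be amplified or subcloned into expression vectors to characterise this orthologue or to develop it as a genome-editing nuclease. It comes from a project that built multiple cas9 gene variants by assembling tiled, sequence-verified oligonucleotides.
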