Addgene plasmid #103115: pUC19-I0ZZR5
Purpose: Cas9 coding gene template with optimized sequence for human codon usage
Depositing lab: Duhee Bang. Depositing organization: Yonsei University. Publication: High-throughput construction of multiple cas9 gene variants via assembly of high-depth tiled and sequence-verified oligonucleotides. Cho N, Seo HN, Ryu T, Kwon E, Huh S, Noh J, Yeom H, Hwang B, Ha H, Lee JH, Kwon S, Bang D. Nucleic Acids Res. 2018 May 18;46(9):e55. doi: 10.1093/nar/gky112. PubMed 29529247.
Backbone
  Vector backbone: pUC19
  Backbone manufacturer: NEB(New England Biolabs)
  Vector type: CRISPR ; Cloning vector
Growth in bacteria
  Bacterial resistance: Ampicillin, 100 μg/mL
  Growth temperature: 37°C
  Growth strain: DH5alpha
  Copy number: High Copy
Gene/Insert
  Gene/Insert name: I0ZZR5(Cas9 coding gene from Mycoplasma canis PG 14)
  Insert size (bp): 3700
  Mutation: human codon-optimized
  Cloning method: Gibson Cloning
  Sequencing primers: 5′ gctgcaaggcgattaagttg; 3′ cggctcgtatgttgtgtgg
Terms and licenses: Academic/Nonprofit Terms; Industry Terms: Not Available to Industry
How to cite: pUC19-I0ZZR5 was a gift from Duhee Bang (Addgene plasmid # 103115 ; http://n2t.net/addgene:103115 ; RRID:Addgene_103115)
