>Addgene plasmid #103115 | pUC19-I0ZZR5 | depositor partial sequence | sequence record 195267 | I0ZZR5
ATGGAAAAGAAAAGAAAAGTGACGTTGGGATTCGACCTGGGCATAGCATCTGTGGGATGGGCCATTGTGG
ATTCTGAAACCAACCAGGTTTACAAACTGGGTTCCAGACTGTTCGACGCCCCCGATACCAATCTGGAGAG
GCGGACCCAGAGGGGCACCCGCAGGCTGCTCCGAAGGAGGAAATACAGAAATCAGAAGTTCTATAATTTG
GTCAAAAGGACGGAGGTCTTCGGATTGTCATCCCGGGAGGCCATTGAGAACCGGTTTAGAGAGTTGTCTA
TAAAGTATCCTAATATCATAGAGCTGAAAACGAAGGCCCTCTCCCAGGAGGTGTGTCCTGACGAAATTGC
ATGGATCCTTCACGATTATCTGAAAAATCGCGGGTACTTCTACGACGAGAAGGAGACTAAGGAAGACTTC
GATCAGCAGACCGTGGAGAGCATGCCATCTTACAAGCTGAATGAGTTTTACAAGAAGTACGGCTACTTTA
AAGGCGCCCTGTCCCAACCCACCGAGTCCGAAATGAAAGATAACAAGGACCTGAAAGAAGCATTTTTCTT
CGACTTCAGTAACAAAGAGTGGCTCAAAGAAATCAACTATTTCTTCAACGTCCAGAAAAACATCCTGAGC
GAGACATTTATCGAGGAGTTTAAGAAAATATTTTCCTTTACTCGGGATATCTCAAAGGGCCCTGGGAGCG
ACAACATGCCCTCTCCCTACGGAATTTTCGGCGAATTCGGAGATAATGGTCAAGGAGGGCGGTATGAGCA
TATCTGGGACAAGAACATCGGCAAATGCTCCATTTTCACCAATGAACAGAGAGCCCCAAAGTATCTGCCC
TCCGCACTCATTTTCAACTTTCTGAATGAGCTGGCCAATATCCGCCTGTACTCCACTGACAAGAAGAATA
TCCAGCCATTGTGGAAGCTGTCCTCAGTAGACAAGTTGAATATTCTTCTCAATTTGTTTAACCTGCCTAT
TAGTGAGAAGAAAAAGAAACTTACCTCTACAAATATTAATGACATAGTGAAGAAAGAATCTATTAAATCT
ATTATGATCTCCGTAGAGGACATCGATATGATTAAGGACGAATGGGCTGGGAAGGAACCCAATGTGTACG
GAGTGGGTCTGTCTGGATTGAACATCGAAGAGTCCGCCAAGGAAAACAAGTTCAAGTTCCAGGATCTTAA
GATTCTGAATGTTTTGATCAATCTGCTGGACAACGTGGGGATCAAGTTCGAATTTAAAGACAGAAACGAT
ATTATCAAGAATCTGGAGCTGCTCGATAATCTGTACCTCTTCCTGATCTACCAAAAGGAATCTAACAACA
AAGACTCATCTATTGATCTCTTTATTGCTAAAAACGAATCTCTTAACATCGAGAACCTGAAACTGAAACT
GAAGGAGTTCTTGCTGGGTGCTGGGAACGAGTTCGAAAATCATAATTCCAAGACACACAGTTTGAGTAAA
AAAGCTATCGACGAGATCTTGCCAAAACTACTCGACAACAATGAGGGGTGGAACCTGGAAGCTATCAAGA
ATTACGATGAGGAAATCAAATCACAGATAGAGGACAATTCTTCTCTGATGGCCAAGCAGGATAAAAAGTA
TCTCAACGACAATTTTTTGAAAGATGCTATCCTGCCCCCAAATGTAAAGGTAACTTTTCAGCAGGCCATC
CTCATCTTCAATAAAATCATACAGAAGTTTTCTAAAGACTTCGAGATTGATAAAGTGGTGATAGAGCTTG
CTCGGGAGATGACCCAGGACCAGGAAAACGATGCGCTTAAAGGCATAGCCAAGGCGCAGAAATCCAAAAA
GAGCCTGGTGGAGGAGCGGCTGGAGGCAAACAACATTGACAAATCAGTCTTCAACGACAAGTATGAGAAG
CTCATCTACAAGATCTTTCTTTGGATTAGCCAGGATTTCAAAGACCCATATACAGGCGCTCAGATATCTG
TGAACGAGATTGTCAACAACAAGGTGGAGATTGATCACATCATCCCATATTCTTTGTGCTTCGACGACTC
TAGTGCAAATAAGGTACTCGTCCATAAGCAGTCCAACCAGGAGAAATCTAATTCTCTCCCTTATGAATAC
ATAAAGCAAGGACATAGTGGCTGGAACTGGGATGAGTTCACTAAGTACGTAAAGCGGGTTTTTGTTAACA
ACGTGGACAGTATTCTTAGTAAAAAAGAGAGGTTGAAAAAATCCGAGAATCTGCTGACTGCGTCCTACGA
CGGGTATGACAAGCTGGGCTTCCTCGCACGCAACTTGAACGACACACGCTACGCAACGATTTTGTTTCGA
GATCAGCTGAACAACTACGCCGAGCACCATTTGATTGACAACAAGAAGATGTTCAAAGTGATCGCAATGA
ATGGGGCTGTGACAAGTTTCATACGAAAGAATATGTCATACGACAACAAACTGCGCCTGAAGGACAGGTC
CGACTTCAGCCACCACGCTTACGACGCCGCAATCATTGCACTCTTTAGTAATAAGACCAAGACACTGTAC
AACCTGATTGATCCCTCCCTGAATGGTATCATATCCAAAAGGAGCGAAGGATACTGGGTCATTGAAGACC
GGTACACCGGGGAAATTAAAGAACTGAAAAAGGAAGACTGGACTAGCATCAAAAATAACGTCCAGGCCAG
GAAGATCGCAAAGGAGATCGAAGAGTACCTTATTGACCTGGACGACGAAGTGTTCTTTTCTAGAAAAACA
AAAAGGAAGACCAATCGACAGCTGTATAACGAGACAATTTACGGAATCGCAACCAAGACCGACGAAGACG
GTATTACAAACTATTACAAAAAGGAGAAATTCTCCATTCTGGATGACAAAGATATCTATCTTAGACTCCT
CCGCGAAAGGGAGAAATTTGTGATAAATCAAAGCAACCCCGAAGTGATCGACCAGATAATTGAAATCATT
GAGAGCTACGGCAAGGAGAATAACATCCCCAGTAGGGATGAGGCCATCAACATTAAGTATACCAAAAACA
AGATAAACTACAACCTGTATCTGAAACAATACATGCGATCTCTCACCAAGTCTCTGGACCAGTTCAGTGA
GGAGTTTATCAACCAGATGATCGCTAACAAGACATTTGTTCTCTACAACCCTACAAAGAACACTACAAGA
AAGATAAAGTTCCTGAGATTGGTGAATGACGTGAAGATCAATGACATTAGGAAGAACCAAGTAATTAACA
AGTTTAATGGCAAGAATAATGAACCAAAAGCCTTTTATGAAAATATCAACTCTCTTGGCGCAATCGTCTT
TAAAAATTCTGCGAATAATTTTAAGACGCTCTCTATCAATACACAGATAGCTATCTTTGGAGACAAGAAT
TGGGACATAGAGGATTTCAAGACATATAATATGGAGAAGATCGAAAAGTATAAGGAGATATATGGCATCG
ATAAAACGTACAACTTCCACAGTTTCATTTTTCCCGGGACCATTCTGTTGGATAAACAAAATAAAGAATT
TTATTATATATCATCCATTCAGACCGTGCGAGACATTATTGAGATCAAGTTTCTCAACAAGATTGAGTTT
AAAGATGAGAACAAGAATCAGGATACATCCAAAACCCCAAAGAGATTGATGTTTGGTATCAAATCTATTA
TGAACAACTATGAGCAAGTTGACATCAGCCCGTTCGGCATTAATAAGAAAATTTTTGAA
